Addgene plasmid #152879: pGBW-m4134327
Purpose: Mammalian expression plasmid for SARS-CoV-2 nsp10
Depositing lab: Ginkgo Bioworks & Benjie Chen. Depositing organization: Ginkgo Bioworks.
Backbone
  Vector backbone: pTwist_CMV_Puro_6
  Backbone size w/o insert (bp): 6080
  Vector type: Mammalian Expression
  Selectable markers: Puromycin
Growth in bacteria
  Bacterial resistance: Ampicillin, 100 μg/mL
  Growth temperature: 37°C
  Growth strain: DH5alpha
  Copy number: High Copy
Gene/Insert
  Gene/Insert name: SARS-CoV-2 nsp10
  Species: Severe acute respiratory syndrome coronavirus 2
  Insert size (bp): 410
  Mutation: wt
  Entrez Gene: ORF1ab (a.k.a. GU280_gp01)
  Promoter: CMV
  Tag / fusion protein: Cleavable TEV;S-tag (C terminal on backbone)
  Cloning method: Unknown
Resource information
  A portion of this plasmid was derived from a plasmid made by: GinkgoBioworks
Depositor comments: NCBI reference sequence: YP_009725306.1
How to cite: pGBW-m4134327 was a gift from Ginkgo Bioworks & Benjie Chen (Addgene plasmid # 152879 ; http://n2t.net/addgene:152879 ; RRID:Addgene_152879)
