[The description below was written by a language model from this plasmid's Addgene catalogue record and pLannotate feature annotations shown in this document.]
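Description:
pGBW-m4134327 is a mammalian expression plasmid for wild-type SARS-CoV-2 non-structural protein 10 (nsp10), built on the pTwist_CMV_Puro_6 backbone. The full sequence record is about 6.6 kb. It is maintained in E. coli through a high-copy ColE1/pUC-type origin and an ampicillin resistance (β-lactamase) gene. A separate cassette, in which the human ubiquitin C promoter drives puromycin N-acetyltransferase followed by a synthetic poly(A) signal, allows puromycin selection of transfected mammalian cells.

The roughly 410 bp nsp10 coding sequence, a mature cleavage product of the viral ORF1ab polyprotein, is annotated as spanning the plasmid's numbering origin. It lies directly downstream of the CMV immediate-early enhancer and promoter elements, and an SV40 polyadenylation signal is annotated just beyond its 3' end, although on the opposite strand. According to the catalogue entry, the backbone supplies a C-terminal S-tag preceded by a TEV protease cleavage site, so the expressed protein can be detected or captured by the tag, which can then be removed. These tag elements are not individually annotated in the feature table. The expression unit is bracketed by 5' and 3' β-globin insulator elements, and T7 and rrnG transcription terminators and additional synthetic poly(A) signals sit around the cassettes, presumably to limit transcriptional read-through between the bacterial and mammalian modules.

In the virus, nsp10 is a cofactor that stimulates the nsp14 exoribonuclease and the nsp16 2'-O-methyltransferase, contributing to viral mRNA cap methylation. The recorded purpose is simply mammalian expression of nsp10. That makes the plasmid suitable for producing the tagged protein in cultured cells, for example for interaction, localization or functional studies.
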