Features (pLannotate 1.2.2; 19 found; start..end, strand, type, name):
    537..658     -  polyA_signal   SV40 poly(A) signal: SV40 polyadenylation signal
    681..750     -  CDS            large T antigen (fragment): large T antigen from SV40 (simian virus 40)
    773..819     +  terminator     T7 terminator: transcription terminator for bacteriophage T7 RNA polymerase
    849..985     +  terminator     rrnG terminator: transcription terminator from the E. coli ribosomal RNA rrnG operon (Albrechtsen et al., 1991)
   1030..1101    +  misc_feature   3' β-globin insulator: insulator downstream of the human β-globin locus (Farrell et al., 2002)
   1327..1915    -  rep_origin     ori: high-copy-number ColE1/pMB1/pBR322/pUC origin of replication
   2087..2151    -  CDS            bla(M) (fragment): β-lactamase lacking the signal sequence; bla(M); allows cytosolic expression of β-lactamase
   2415..3624    +  promoter       UbC promoter: human ubiquitin C promoter
   3628..4225    +  CDS            PuroR (fragment): puromycin N-acetyltransferase; pac from Streptomyces; confers resistance to puromycin
   4254..4302    +  polyA_signal   poly(A) signal: synthetic polyadenylation signal
   4568..5428    +  CDS            AmpR: β-lactamase; bla; confers resistance to ampicillin, carbenicillin, and related antibiotics
   5441..5577    +  terminator     rrnG terminator: transcription terminator from the E. coli ribosomal RNA rrnG operon (Albrechtsen et al., 1991)
   5722..5793    +  misc_feature   5' β-globin insulator: insulator upstream of the human β-globin locus (Farrell et al., 2002)
   5798..5844    -  terminator     T7 terminator: transcription terminator for bacteriophage T7 RNA polymerase
   5862..5910    -  polyA_signal   poly(A) signal: synthetic polyadenylation signal
   5991..6294    +  enhancer       CMV enhancer: human cytomegalovirus immediate early enhancer
   6367..6384    -  promoter       CMV promoter (fragment): human cytomegalovirus (CMV) immediate early promoter
   6447..6498    +  promoter       CMVd2 promoter: truncated human cytomegalovirus (CMV) immediate early promoter that yields moderately reduced expression relative to the full-length promoter
   6564..439     +  CDS            R1A_SARS2 (fragment) (across the origin): Experimental evidence at protein level: Swiss-Prot protein existence level 1. [Non-structural protein 10]: Plays a pivotal role in viral transcription by stimulating both nsp14 3'-5' exoribonuclease and nsp16 2'-O-methyltransferase activities. Therefore plays an essential role in viral mRNAs cap methylation. From Severe acute respiratory syndrome coronavirus 2 (2019-nCoV) (SARS-CoV-2).
>Addgene plasmid #152879 | pGBW-m4134327 | depositor full sequence | sequence record 295891 | Full Sequence
CACCATGGGTAATGCAACAGAAGTGCCTGCCAATTCAACTGTATTATCTTTCTGTGCTTTTGCTGTAGAT
GCTGCTAAAGCTTACAAAGATTATCTAGCTAGTGGGGGACAACCAATCACTAATTGTGTTAAGATGTTGT
GTACACACACTGGTACTGGTCAGGCAATAACAGTTACACCGGAAGCCAATATGGATCAAGAATCCTTTGG
TGGTGCATCGTGTTGTCTGTACTGCCGTTGCCACATAGATCATCCAAATCCTAAAGGATTTTGTGACTTA
AAAGGTAAGTATGTACAAATACCTACAACTTGTGCTAATGACCCTGTGGGTTTTACACTTAAAAACACAG
TCTGTACCGTCTGCGGTATGTGGAAAGGTTATGGCTGTAGTTGTGATCAACTCCGCGAACCCATGCTTGA
AAACCTTTACTTTCAGTCGAAAGAAACCGCGGCAGCTAAGTTCGAGAGGCAGCACATGGACAGTTAAGCT
AGCTTGACTGACTGAGATACAGCGTACCTTCAGCTCACAGACATGATAAGATACATTGATGAGTTTGGAC
AAACCACAACTAGAATGCAGTGAAAAAAATGCTTTATTTGTGAAATTTGTGATGCTATTGCTTTATTTGT
AACCATTATAAGCTGCAATAAACAAGTTAACAACAACAATTGCATTCATTTTATGTTTCAGGTTCAGGGG
GAGGTGTGGGAGGTTTTTTAAAGCAAGTAAAACCTCTACAAATGTGGTATTGGCCCATCTCTATCGGTAT
CGTAGCATAACCCCTTGGGGCCTCTAAACGGGTCTTGAGGGGTTTTTTGTGCCCCTCGGGCCGGATTGCT
ATCTACCGGCATTGGCGCAGAAAAAAATGCCTGATGCGACGCTGCGCGTCTTATACTCCCACATATGCCA
GATTCAGCAACGGATACGGCTTCCCCAACTTGCCCACTTCCATACGTGTCCTCCTTACCAGAAATTTATC
CTTAAGGTCGTCAGCTATCCTGCAGGCGATCTCTCGATTTCGATCAAGACATTCCTTTAATGGTCTTTTC
TGGACACCACTAGGGGTCAGAAGTAGTTCATCAAACTTTCTTCCCTCCCTAATCTCATTGGTTACCTTGG
GCTATCGAAACTTAATTAACCAGTCAAGTCAGCTACTTGGCGAGATCGACTTGTCTGGGTTTCGACTACG
CTCAGAATTGCGTCAGTCAAGTTCGATCTGGTCCTTGCTATTGCACCCGTTCTCCGATTACGAGTTTCAT
TTAAATCATGTGAGCAAAAGGCCAGCAAAAGGCCAGGAACCGTAAAAAGGCCGCGTTGCTGGCGTTTTTC
CATAGGCTCCGCCCCCCTGACGAGCATCACAAAAATCGACGCTCAAGTCAGAGGTGGCGAAACCCGACAG
GACTATAAAGATACCAGGCGTTTCCCCCTGGAAGCTCCCTCGTGCGCTCTCCTGTTCCGACCCTGCCGCT
TACCGGATACCTGTCCGCCTTTCTCCCTTCGGGAAGCGTGGCGCTTTCTCATAGCTCACGCTGTAGGTAT
CTCAGTTCGGTGTAGGTCGTTCGCTCCAAGCTGGGCTGTGTGCACGAACCCCCCGTTCAGCCCGACCGCT
GCGCCTTATCCGGTAACTATCGTCTTGAGTCCAACCCGGTAAGACACGACTTATCGCCACTGGCAGCAGC
CACTGGTAACAGGATTAGCAGAGCGAGGTATGTAGGCGGTGCTACAGAGTTCTTGAAGTGGTGGCCTAAC
TACGGCTACACTAGAAGAACAGTATTTGGTATCTGCGCTCTGCTGAAGCCAGTTACCTTCGGAAAAAGAG
TTGGTAGCTCTTGATCCGGCAAACAAACCACCGCTGGTAGCGGTGGTTTTTTTGTTTGCAAGCAGCAGAT
TACGCGCAGAAAAAAAGGATCTCAAGAAGATCCTTTGATCTTTTCTACGGGGTCTGACGCTCAGTGGAAC
GAAAACTCACGTTAAGGGATTTTGGTCATGAGATTATCAAAAAGGATCTTCACCTAGATCCTTTTAAATT
AAAAATGAAGTTTTAAATCAATCTAAAGTATATATGAGTAAACTTGGTCTGACAGTTACCAATGCTTAAT
CAGTGAGGCACCTATCTCAGCGATCTGTCTATTTCGTTCATCCATAGTTGCATTTAAATTTCCGAACTCT
CCAAGGCCCTCGTCGGAAAATCTTCAAACCTTTCGTCCGATCCATCTTGCAGGCTACCTCTCGAACGAAC
TATCGCAAGTCTCTTGGCCGGCCTTGCGCCTTGGCTATTGCTTGGCAGCGCCTATCGCCAGGTATTACTC
CAATCCCGAATATCCGAGATCGGGATCACCCGAGAGAAGTTCAACCTACATCCTCAATCCCGATCTATCC
GAGATCCGAGGAATATCGAAATCGGGGCGCGCCTGGCCTCCGCGCCGGGTTTTGGCGCCTCCCGCGGGCG
CCCCCCTCGTCACGGCGAGCGCTGCCACGTCAGACGAAGGGCGCAGGAGCGTCCTGATCCTTCCGCCCGG
ACGCTCAGGACAGCGGCCCGCTGCTCATAAGACTCGGCCTTAGAACCCCAGTATCAGCAGAAGGACATTT
TAGGACGGGACTTGGGTGACTCTAGGGCACTGGTTTTCTTTCCAGAGAGCGGAACAGGCGAGGAAAAGTA
GTCCCTTCTCGGCGATTCTGCGGAGGGATCTCCGTGGGGCGGTGAACGCCGATGATTATATAAGGACGCG
CCGGGTGTGGCACAGCTAGTTCCGTCGCAGCCGGGATTTGGGTCGCGGTTCTTGTTTGTGGATCGCTGTG
ATCGTCACTTGGTGAGTAGCGGGCTGCTGGGCTGGCCGGGGCTTTCGTGGCCGCCGGGCCGCTCGGTGGG
ACGGAAGCGTGTGGAGAGACCGCCAAGGGCTGTAGTCTGGGTCCGCGAGCAAGGTTGCCCTGAACTGGGG
GTTGGGGGGAGCGCAGCAAAATGGCGGCTGTTCCCGAGTCTTGAATGGAAGACGCTTGTGAGGCGGGCTG
TGAGGTCGTTGAAACAAGGTGGGGGGCATGGTGGGCGGCAAGAACCCAAGGTCTTGAGCCCTTCGCTAAT
GCGGGAAAGCTCTTATTCGGGTGAGATGGGCTGGGCACCATCTGGGGACCCTGACGTGAAGTTTGTCACT
GACTGGAGAACTCGGTTTGTCGTCTGTTGCGGGGGCGGCAGTTATGGCGGTGCCGTTGGGCAGTGCACCC
GTACCTTTGGGAGCGCGCGCCCTCGTCGTGTCGTGACGTCACCCGTTCTGTTGGCTTATAATGCAGGGTG
GGGCCACCTGCCGGTAGGTGTGCGGTAGGCTTTTCTCCGTCGCAGGACGCAGGGTTCGGGCCTAGGGTAG
GCTCTCCTGAATCGACAGGCGCCGGACCTCTGGTGAGGGGAGGGATAAGTGAGGCGTCAGTTTCTTTGGT
CGGTTTTATGTACCTATCTTCTTAAGTAGCTGAAGCTCCGGTTTTGAACTATGCGCTCGGGGTTGGCGAG
TGTGTTTTGTGAAGTTTTTTAGGCACCTTTTGAAATGTAATCATTTGGGTCAATATGTAATTTTCAGTGT
TAGACTTGTAAATTGTCCGCTAAATTCTGGCCGTTTTTGGCTTTTTTGTTAGACAACATGACCGAGTACA
AGCCCACGGTGCGCCTCGCCACCCGCGACGACGTCCCCAGGGCCGTACGCACCCTCGCCGCCGCGTTCGC
CGACTACCCCGCCACGCGCCACACCGTCGATCCGGACCGCCACATCGAGCGGGTCACCGAGCTGCAAGAA
CTCTTCCTCACGCGCGTCGGGCTCGACATCGGCAAGGTGTGGGTCGCGGACGACGGCGCCGCGGTGGCGG
TCTGGACCACGCCGGAGAGCGTCGAAGCGGGGGCGGTGTTCGCCGAGATCGGCCCGCGCATGGCCGAGTT
GAGCGGTTCCCGGCTGGCCGCGCAGCAACAGATGGAGGGCCTCCTGGCGCCGCACCGGCCCAAGGAGCCC
GCGTGGTTCCTGGCCACCGTCGGCGTCTCGCCCGACCACCAGGGCAAGGGTCTGGGCAGCGCCGTCGTGC
TCCCCGGAGTGGAGGCCGCCGAGCGCGCCGGGGTGCCCGCCTTCCTGGAGACCTCCGCGCCCCGCAACCT
CCCCTTCTACGAGCGGCTCGGCTTCACCGTCACCGCCGACGTCGAGGTGCCCGAAGGACCGCGCACCTGG
TGCATGACCCGCAAGCCCGGTGCCTAGGCTAGTATGTAAGCCTAGTCTTAGATAATAAAATCGCTATCCA
TCGAAGATGGATGTGTGTTGGTTTTTTGTGTGTGTAACGCTAGGCGCGCCTGGTGTACCGAGAACGATCC
TCTCAGTGCGAGTCTCGACGATCCATATCGTTGCTTGGCAGTCAGCCAGTCGGAATCCAGCTTGGGACCC
AGGAAGTCCAATCGTCAGATATTGTACTCAAGCCTGGTCACGGCAGCGTACCGATCTGTTTAAACCTAGA
TATTGATAGTCTGATCGGTCAACGTATAATCGAGTCCTAGCTTTTGCAAACATCTATCAAGAGACAGGAT
CAGCAGGAGGCTTTCGCATGAGTATTCAACATTTCCGTGTCGCCCTTATTCCCTTTTTTGCGGCATTTTG
CCTTCCTGTTTTTGCTCACCCAGAAACGCTGGTGAAAGTAAAAGATGCTGAAGATCAGTTGGGTGCGCGA
GTGGGTTACATCGAACTGGATCTCAACAGCGGTAAGATCCTTGAGAGTTTTCGCCCCGAAGAACGCTTTC
CAATGATGAGCACTTTTAAAGTTCTGCTATGTGGCGCGGTATTATCCCGTATTGACGCCGGGCAAGAGCA
ACTCGGTCGCCGCATACACTATTCTCAGAATGACTTGGTTGAGTATTCACCAGTCACAGAAAAGCATCTT
ACGGATGGCATGACAGTAAGAGAATTATGCAGTGCTGCCATAACCATGAGTGATAACACTGCGGCCAACT
TACTTCTGACAACGATTGGAGGACCGAAGGAGCTAACCGCTTTTTTGCACAACATGGGGGATCATGTAAC
TCGCCTTGATCGTTGGGAACCGGAGCTGAATGAAGCCATACCAAACGACGAGCGTGACACCACGATGCCT
GTAGCAATGGCAACAACCTTGCGTAAACTATTAACTGGCGAACTACTTACTCTAGCTTCCCGGCAACAGT
TGATAGACTGGATGGAGGCGGATAAAGTTGCAGGACCACTTCTGCGCTCGGCCCTTCCGGCTGGCTGGTT
TATTGCTGATAAATCTGGAGCCGGTGAGCGTGGGTCTCGCGGTATCATTGCAGCACTGGGGCCAGATGGT
AAGCCCTCCCGTATCGTAGTTATCTACACGACGGGGAGTCAGGCAACTATGGATGAACGAAATAGACAGA
TCGCTGAGATAGGTGCCTCACTGATTAAGCATTGGTAACCGATTCTAGGTGCATTGGCGCAGAAAAAAAT
GCCTGATGCGACGCTGCGCGTCTTATACTCCCACATATGCCAGATTCAGCAACGGATACGGCTTCCCCAA
CTTGCCCACTTCCATACGTGTCCTCCTTACCAGAAATTTATCCTTAAGATCGTTTAAACTCGACTCTGGC
TCTATCGAATCTCCGTCGTTTCGAGCTTACGCGAACAGCCGTGGCGCTCATTTGCTCGTCGGGCATCGAA
TCTCGTCAGCTATCGTCAGCTTACCTTTTTGGCAGCGATCGCGGCTCCCGACATCTTGGACCATTAGCTC
CACAGGTATCTTCTTCCCTCTAGTGGTCATAACAGCAGCTTCAGCTACCTCTCAATTCAAAAAACCCCTC
AAGACCCGTTTAGAGGCCCCAAGGGGTTATGCTATCAATCGTTGCGTTACACACACAAAAAACCAACACA
CATCCATCTTCGATGGATAGCGATTTTATTATCTAACTGCTGATCGAGTGTAGCCAGATCTAGTAATCAA
TTACGGGGTCATTAGTTCATAGCCCATATATGGAGTTCCGCGTTACATAACTTACGGTAAATGGCCCGCC
TGGCTGACCGCCCAACGACCCCCGCCCATTGACGTCAATAATGACGTATGTTCCCATAGTAACGCCAATA
GGGACTTTCCATTGACGTCAATGGGTGGAGTATTTACGGTAAACTGCCCACTTGGCAGTACATCAAGTGT
ATCATATGCCAAGTACGCCCCCTATTGACGTCAATGACGGTAAATGGCCCGCCTGGCATTATGCCCAGTA
CATGACCTTATGGGACTTTCCTACTTGGCAGTACATCTACGTATTAGTCATCGCTATTACCATGCTGATG
CGGTTTTGGCAGTACATCAATGGGCGTGGATAGCGGTTTGACTCACGGGGATTTCCAAGTCTCCACCCCA
TTGACGTCAATGGGAGTTTGTTTTGGCACCAAAATCAACGGGACTTTCCAAAATGTCGTAACAACTCCGC
CCCATTGACGCAAATGGGCGGTAGGCGTGTACGGTGGGAGGTCTATATAAGCAGAGCTGGTTTAGTGAAC
CGTCAGATCAGATCTTTGTCGATCCTACCATCCACTCGACACACCCGCCAGCGGCCGC
